Addgene plasmid #235265: EF1a-EGFP-FMRP-bGH
Purpose: ComMAND EGFP-FMRP base gene
Depositing lab: Kate Galloway. Depositing organization: Massachusetts Institute of Technology. Publication: Model-guided design of microRNA-based gene circuits supports precise dosage of transgenic cargoes into diverse primary cells. Love KS, Johnstone CP, Peterman EL, Gaglione S, Birnbaum ME, Galloway KE. Cell Syst. 2025 Apr 22:101269. doi: 10.1016/j.cels.2025.101269. PubMed 40300600.
Backbone
  Vector backbone: pShip.USI (upstream inverted)
  Backbone manufacturer: Galloway lab
  Backbone size w/o insert (bp): 2046
  Vector type: Mammalian Expression, Synthetic Biology
Growth in bacteria
  Bacterial resistance: Kanamycin, 50 μg/mL
  Growth temperature: 30°C
  Growth strain: NEB Stable
  Copy number: High Copy
Gene/Insert
  Gene/Insert name: EGFP-Fmr1 (alt names: FMRP; Fmr-1)
  Species: M. musculus (mouse)
  Insert size (bp): 2622
  Entrez Gene: Fmr1 (a.k.a. FMRP, Fmr-1)
  Promoter: EF1a (human EF1a)
  Tag / fusion protein: FLAG (N terminal on insert)
  Cloning method: Golden Gate
  Sequencing primers: 5′ CATCAGAGATTTTGAGACAC; 3′ gcgtttctacaaactcttcc
Resource information
  A portion of this plasmid was derived from a plasmid made by: Addgene #87929
Terms and licenses: Academic/Nonprofit Terms; Industry Terms: Not Available to Industry
Depositor comments: Alt name: pKG3076 ; Please visit https://doi.org/10.1101/2024.06.25.600629 for bioRxiv preprint.
How to cite: EF1a-EGFP-FMRP-bGH was a gift from Kate Galloway (Addgene plasmid # 235265 ; http://n2t.net/addgene:235265 ; RRID:Addgene_235265)
