[The description below was written by a language model from this plasmid's Addgene catalogue record and pLannotate feature annotations shown in this document.]
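Description:
EF1a-EGFP-FMRP-bGH is a 6.1 kb mammalian expression plasmid built by Golden Gate assembly in the compact pShip.USI (upstream inverted) backbone. It is classed as a mammalian expression and synthetic biology vector. The bacterial portion consists of a high-copy ColE1/pUC-type origin and a kanamycin resistance gene (aph(3')-Ia). Both lie on the opposite strand to the mammalian cassette. The rrnB T1 and T2 transcription terminators, just beyond the end of the cassette in the circular map, help insulate the cassette and the backbone from transcriptional read-through.

The payload is a single transcription unit. The human EF1a promoter, annotated as the core promoter plus intron A sequence, provides strong constitutive expression. It drives an open reading frame in which EGFP is followed by a short linker derived from a multiple cloning site, a FLAG epitope, and the mouse Fmr1 coding sequence encoding FMRP. The FLAG tag is therefore N-terminal to FMRP but internal to the whole fusion protein. Transcripts end at the bovine growth hormone polyadenylation signal. A short fragment annotated as TRE3GV promoter sits between the intron and EGFP. At about 35 bp it is probably a leader or junction sequence match rather than a functional Tet-responsive element.

The record describes the plasmid as the EGFP-FMRP "base gene" for ComMAND, from a study of microRNA-based gene circuits designed to control transgene dosage precisely. No microRNA or microRNA target sites are annotated, which suggests it serves as the unregulated reference construct against which regulated versions are compared. EGFP fluorescence gives a per-cell readout of FMRP fusion levels. Part of the plasmid was derived from an earlier deposited plasmid.
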