Features (pLannotate 1.2.2; 13 found; start..end, strand, type, name):
     68..95      -  terminator     rrnB T2 terminator: transcription terminator T2 from the E. coli rrnB gene
    227..270     +  terminator     rrnB T1 terminator: Escherichia coli rrnB; transcription terminator T1 from the E. coli rrnB gene
    438..1026    -  rep_origin     ori: high-copy-number ColE1/pMB1/pBR322/pUC origin of replication
   1116..1925    -  CDS            KanR: aminoglycoside phosphotransferase; aph(3')-Ia; confers resistance to kanamycin in bacteria or G418 (Geneticin®) in eukaryotes
   2065..2276    +  promoter       EF-1α core promoter: core promoter for human elongation factor EF-1α
   2277..2390    +  intron         EF-1α intron A (fragment): intron upstream of the start codon of human EF-1α
   3016..3219    +  intron         EF-1α intron A: truncated intron upstream of the start codon of human EF-1α
   3228..3262    +  promoter       TRE3GV promoter (fragment): 3rd-generation Tet-responsive promoter that can be activated by binding of Tet-On® 3G, optimized for retroviral and lentiviral vectors
   3289..4005    +  CDS            EGFP: EGFP is a basic (constitutively fluorescent) green fluorescent protein published in 1996, derived from Aequorea victoria. It is reported to be a rapidly-maturing weak dimer with moderate acid sensitivity.
   4006..4040    +  misc_feature   MCS (fragment): multiple cloning site
   4051..4071    +  CDS            FLAG (fragment): FLAG® epitope tag, followed by an enterokinase cleavage site
   4072..5907    +  CDS            Fmr1: FMR1_MOUSE - Also known as Fmr-1 From Mus musculus (Mouse).
   5922..6146    +  polyA_signal   bGH poly(A) signal: bovine growth hormone polyadenylation signal
>Addgene plasmid #235265 | EF1a-EGFP-FMRP-bGH | addgene full sequence | sequence record 472815 | Addgene NGS Result
CGCTAGTAGACTGCAGGTGGGCCCGAGCTTAAGTAACTAACTAACAGGAAGAGTTTGTAGAAACGCAAAA
AGGCCATCCGTCAGGATGGCCTTCTGCTTAGTTTGATGCCTGGCAGTTTATGGCGGGCGTCCTGCCCGCC
ACCCTCCGGGCCGTTGCTTCACAACGTTCAAATCCGCTCCCGGCGGATTTGTCCTACTCAGGAGAGCGTT
CACCGACAAACAACAGATAAAACGAAAGGCCCAGTCTTCCGACTGAGCCTTTCGTTTTATTTGATGCCTG
GCAGTTCCCTACTCTCGCTTAGTAGTTAGACGTCCCCGAGATCCATGCTAGCGGTAATACGGTTATCCAC
AGAATCAGGGGATAACGCAGGAAAGAACATGTGAGCAAAAGGCCAGCAAAAGGCCAGGAACCGTAAAAAG
GCCGCGTTGCTGGCGTTTTTCCATAGGCTCCGCCCCCCTGACGAGCATCACAAAAATCGACGCTCAAGTC
AGAGGTGGCGAAACCCGACAGGACTATAAAGATACCAGGCGTTTCCCCCTGGAAGCTCCCTCGTGCGCTC
TCCTGTTCCGACCCTGCCGCTTACCGGATACCTGTCCGCCTTTCTCCCTTCGGGAAGCGTGGCGCTTTCT
CATAGCTCACGCTGTAGGTATCTCAGTTCGGTGTAGGTCGTTCGCTCCAAGCTGGGCTGTGTGCACGAAC
CCCCCGTTCAGCCCGACCGCTGCGCCTTATCCGGTAACTATCGTCTTGAGTCCAACCCGGTAAGACACGA
CTTATCGCCACTGGCAGCAGCCACTGGTAACAGGATTAGCAGAGCGAGGTATGTAGGCGGTGCTACAGAG
TTCTTGAAGTGGTGGCCTAACTACGGCTACACTAGAAGAACAGTATTTGGTATCTGCGCTCTGCTGAAGC
CAGTTACCTTCGGAAAAAGAGTTGGTAGCTCTTGATCCGGCAAACAAACCACCGCTGGTAGCGGTGGTTT
TTTTGTTTGCAAGCAGCAGATTACGCGCAGAAAAAAAGGATCTCAAGAAGATCCTTTGATCTTTTCTACG
GGGTCTGACGCTCAGTGGAACGGGGCCCAATCTGAATAATGTTACAACCAATTAACCAATTCTGATTAGA
AAAACTCATCGAGCATCAAATGAAACTGCAATTTATTCATATCAGGATTATCAATACCATATTTTTGAAA
AAGCCGTTTCTGTAATGAAGGAGAAAACTCACCGAGGCAGTTCCATAGGATGGCAAGATCCTGGTATCGG
TCTGCGATTCCGACTCGTCCAACATCAATACAACCTATTAATTTCCCCTCGTCAAAAATAAGGTTATCAA
GTGAGAAATCACCATGAGTGACGACTGAATCCGGTGAGAATGGCAAAAGTTTATGCATTTCTTTCCAGAC
TTGTTCAACAGGCCAGCCATTACGCTCGTCATCAAAATCACTCGCATCAACCAAACCGTTATTCATTCGT
GATTGCGCCTGAGCTAGACGAAATACGCGATCGCTGTTAAAAGGACAATTACAAACAGGAATCGAATGCA
ACCGGCGCAGGAACACTGCCAGCGCATCAACAATATTTTCACCTGAATCAGGATATTCTTCTAATACCTG
GAATGCTGTTTTTCCGGGGATCGCAGTGGTGAGTAACCATGCATCACCAGGAGTACGGATAAAATGCTTG
ATGGTCGGAAGAGGCATAAATTCCGTCAGCCAGTTTAGTCTGACCATCTCATCTGTAACATCATTGGCAA
CGCTACCTTTGCCATGTTTCAGAAACAACTCTGGCGCATCGGGCTTCCCATACAAGCGATAGATTGTCGC
ACCTGATTGCCCGACATTATCGCGAGCCCATTTATACCCATATAAATCAGCATCCATGTTGGAATTTAAT
CGCGGCCTCGACGTTTCCCGTTGAATATGGCTCATAACACCCCTTGTATTACTGTTTATGTAAGCAGACA
GTTTTATTGTTCATGATGATATATTTTTATCTTGTGCAATGTAACATCAGAGATTTTGAGACACGGGCAC
CTGCAGTCTTCGTACTGCTCCGGTGCCCGTCAGTGGGCAGAGCGCACATCGCCCACAGTCCCCGAGAAGT
TGGGGGGAGGGGTCGGCAATTGAACCGGTGCCTAGAGAAGGTGGCGCGGGGTAAACTGGGAAAGTGATGT
CGTGTACTGGCTCCGCCTTTTTCCCGAGGGTGGGGGAGAACCGTATATAAGTGCAGTAGTCGCCGTGAAC
GTTCTTTTTCGCAACGGGTTTGCCGCCAGAACACAGGTAAGTGCCGTGTGTGGTTCCCGCGGGCCTGGCC
TCTTTACGGGTTATGGCCCTTGCGTGCCTTGAATTACTTCCACGCCCCTGGCTGCAGTACGTGATTCTTG
ATCCCGAGCTTCGGGTTGGAAGTGGGTGGGAGAGTTCGAGGCCTTGCGCTTAAGGAGCCCCTTCGCCTCG
TGCTTGAGTTGAGGCCTGGCTTGGGCGCTGGGGCCGCCGCGTGCGAATCTGGTGGCACCTTCGCGCCTGT
CTCGCTGCTTTCGATAAGTCTCTAGCCATTTAAAATTTTTGATGACCTGCTGCGACGCTTTTTTTCTGGC
AAGATAGTCTTGTAAATGCGGGCCAAGATCTGCACACTGGTATTTCGGTTTTTGGGGCCGCGGGCGGCGA
CGGGGCCCGTGCGTCCCAGCGCACATGTTCGGCGAGGCGGGGCCTGCGAGCGCGGCCACCGAGAATCGGA
CGGGGGTAGTCTCAAGCTGGCCGGCCTGCTCTGGTGCCTGGCCTCGCGCCGCCGTGTATCGCCCCGCCCT
GGGCGGCAAGGCTGGCCCGGTCGGCACCAGTTGCGTGAGCGGAAAGATGGCCGCTTCCCGGCCCTGCTGC
AGGGAGCTCAAAATGGAGGACGCGGCGCTCGGGAGAGCGGGCGGGTGAGTCACCCACACAAAGGAAAAGG
GCCTTTCCGTCCTCAGCCGTCGCTTCATGTGACTCCACGGAGTACCGGGCGCCGTCCAGGCACCTCGATT
AGTTCTCGAGCTTTTGGAGTACGTCGTCTTTAGGTTGGGGGGAGGGGTTTTATGCGATGGAGTTTCCCCA
CACTGAGTGGGTGGAGACTGAAGTTAGGCCAGCTTGGCACTTGATGTAATTCTCCTTGGAATTTGCCCTT
TTTGAGTTTGGATCTTGGTTCATTCTCAAGCCTCAGACAGTGGTTCAAAGTTTTTTTCTTCCATTTCAGG
TGTCGTGAGAGCTCGTTTAGTGAACCGTCAGATCGCCTGGAGACGCCATCCACGCTGTAATGGCCACCAT
GGTGAGCAAGGGCGAGGAGCTGTTCACCGGGGTGGTGCCCATCCTGGTCGAGCTGGACGGCGACGTAAAC
GGCCACAAGTTCAGCGTGTCCGGCGAGGGCGAGGGCGATGCCACCTACGGCAAGCTGACCCTGAAGTTCA
TCTGCACCACCGGCAAGCTGCCCGTGCCCTGGCCCACCCTCGTGACCACCCTGACCTACGGCGTGCAGTG
CTTCAGCCGCTACCCCGACCACATGAAGCAGCACGACTTCTTCAAGTCCGCCATGCCCGAAGGCTACGTC
CAGGAGCGCACCATCTTCTTCAAGGACGACGGCAACTACAAGACCCGCGCCGAGGTGAAGTTCGAGGGCG
ACACCCTGGTGAACCGCATCGAGCTGAAGGGCATCGACTTCAAGGAGGACGGCAACATCCTGGGGCACAA
GCTGGAGTACAACTACAACAGCCACAACGTCTATATCATGGCCGACAAGCAGAAGAACGGCATCAAGGTG
AACTTCAAGATCCGCCACAACATCGAGGACGGCAGCGTGCAGCTCGCCGACCACTACCAGCAGAACACCC
CCATCGGCGACGGCCCCGTGCTGCTGCCCGACAACCACTACCTGAGCACCCAGTCCGCCCTGAGCAAAGA
CCCCAACGAGAAGCGCGATCACATGGTCCTGCTGGAGTTCGTGACCGCCGCCGGGATCACTCTCGGCATG
GACGAGCTGTACAAGTCCGGACTCAGATCTCGAGCTCAAGCTTCGAATTCGATGGAGGACTACAAGGACG
ACGATGACAAGGAGCTGGTGGTGGAAGTGCGGGGCTCCAATGGCGCTTTCTACAAGGCATTTGTAAAAGA
TGTCCATGAAGATTCTATAACAGTTGCTTTTGAAAACAACTGGCAACCAGAGAGACAGATTCCATTCCAT
GATGTGAGATTCCCACCACCTGTAGGTTATAATAAAGATATAAACGAAAGTGATGAAGTTGAGGTTTATT
CCAGAGCAAATGAAAAAGAGCCTTGCTGTTGGTGGTTAGCTAAAGTGAGGATGATAAAGGGTGAGTTTTA
TGTGATAGAATATGCAGCATGTGATGCTACGTATAATGAAATTGTCACAATTGAGCGTCTACGATCTGTT
AATCCCAACAAACCTGCTACAAAAGATACTTTCCATAAGATCAAGCTGGAGGTGCCAGAAGATTTACGAC
AAATGTGTGCCAAAGAATCAGCACATAAGGATTTTAAAAAGGCAGTTGGTGCCTTCTCTGTAACTTATGA
TCCAGAAAATTATCAGCTGGTAATTTTGTCCATCAATGAAGTCACCTCAAAGCGAGCCCACATGTTGATT
GACATGCACTTTCGAAGTCTGCGCACCAAGTTGTCTCTTATACTGAGAAATGAAGAAGCCAGTAAACAAC
TGGAGAGTTCAAGGCAGCTTGCCTCAAGATTTCATGAACAGTTTATCGTACGAGAAGATCTGATGGGTTT
AGCTATTGGTACTCATGGTGCTAATATTCAGCAAGCTAGAAAAGTGCCTGGCGTCACTGCTATTGATTTA
GATGAGGATACCTGCACATTTCATATTTATGGAGAGGATCAAGATGCAGTGAAAAAGGCTAGAAGCTTTC
TGGAATTTGCTGAAGATGTCATACAGGTTCCACGAAACTTAGTAGGCAAAGTAATAGGAAAAAATGGAAA
GCTGATTCAAGAGATCGTGGACAAGTCAGGAGTTGTGAGGGTGAGGATTGAGGCTGAAAATGAGAAAAGT
GTCCCACAAGAAGAGGAAATTATGCCACCAAGTTCCCTACCTTCCAATAATTCAAGGGTTGGACCTAACT
CCTCTGAAGAAAAGAAACATTTAGATACAAAGGAAAACACCCATTTTTCTCAACCTAACAGTACAAAAGT
CCAGAGGGTGTTAGTGGTTTCATCAATTGTAGCAGGGGGACCCCAGAAACCTGAACCCAAGGCTTGGCAG
GGTATGGTACCATTTGTTTTTGTGGGAACAAAAGACAGCATCGCTAATGCCACTGTTCTTTTGGATTATC
ACCTGAACTATTTAAAGGAAGTAGACCAGTTGCGTTTGGAGAGATTACAAATTGATGAGCAGTTGCGACA
AATTGGAGCTAGTTCTAGACCACCACCAAATCGTACAGATAAGGAAAAAGGCTATGTGACTGATGATGGT
CAAGGAATGGGTCGAGGTAGTAGACCTTACAGAAATAGGGGGCACGGCAGACGCGGTCCTGGATATACTT
CAGGAACTAATTCTGAAGCATCAAATGCTTCTGAAACAGAATCTGACCACAGAGACGAACTCAGTGATTG
GTCATTAGCTCCAACAGAGGAAGAGAGGGAGAGCTTCCTGCGCAGAGGAGACGGACGGCGGCGTGGAGGA
GGAGGAAGAGGACAAGGAGGAAGAGGAAGAGGAGGAGGCTTCAAAGGAAACGACGATCATTCCCGAACAG
ATAATCGTCCACGTAATCCAAGAGAGGCTAAAGGAAGAACAGCTGATGGATCCCTGCAGAGTGCCTCCAG
TGAAGGGAGCCGGCTGCGCACGGGTAAAGATCGTAACCAGAAGAAGGAAAAGCCAGACAGCGTAGATGGG
CTGCAACCGCTGGTGAATGGAGTACCCTAACAACGTTGCACCTGTGCCTTCTAGTTGCCAGCCATCTGTT
GTTTGCCCCTCCCCCGTGCCTTCCTTGACCCTGGAAGGTGCCACTCCCACTGTCCTTTCCTAATAAAATG
AGGAAATTGCATCGCATTGTCTGAGTAGGTGTCATTCTATTCTGGGGGGTGGGGTGGGGCAGGACAGCAA
GGGGGAGGATTGGGAAGACAATAGCAGGCATGCTGGGGATGCGGTGGGCTCTATGG
