>Addgene plasmid #235265 | EF1a-EGFP-FMRP-bGH | depositor partial sequence | sequence record 463153 | EGFP-FMRP fusion protein
ATGGTGAGCAAGGGCGAGGAGCTGTTCACCGGGGTGGTGCCCATCCTGGTCGAGCTGGACGGCGACGTAA
ACGGCCACAAGTTCAGCGTGTCCGGCGAGGGCGAGGGCGATGCCACCTACGGCAAGCTGACCCTGAAGTT
CATCTGCACCACCGGCAAGCTGCCCGTGCCCTGGCCCACCCTCGTGACCACCCTGACCTACGGCGTGCAG
TGCTTCAGCCGCTACCCCGACCACATGAAGCAGCACGACTTCTTCAAGTCCGCCATGCCCGAAGGCTACG
TCCAGGAGCGCACCATCTTCTTCAAGGACGACGGCAACTACAAGACCCGCGCCGAGGTGAAGTTCGAGGG
CGACACCCTGGTGAACCGCATCGAGCTGAAGGGCATCGACTTCAAGGAGGACGGCAACATCCTGGGGCAC
AAGCTGGAGTACAACTACAACAGCCACAACGTCTATATCATGGCCGACAAGCAGAAGAACGGCATCAAGG
TGAACTTCAAGATCCGCCACAACATCGAGGACGGCAGCGTGCAGCTCGCCGACCACTACCAGCAGAACAC
CCCCATCGGCGACGGCCCCGTGCTGCTGCCCGACAACCACTACCTGAGCACCCAGTCCGCCCTGAGCAAA
GACCCCAACGAGAAGCGCGATCACATGGTCCTGCTGGAGTTCGTGACCGCCGCCGGGATCACTCTCGGCA
TGGACGAGCTGTACAAGTCCGGACTCAGATCTCGAGCTCAAGCTTCGAATTCGATGGAGGACTACAAGGA
CGACGATGACAAGGAGCTGGTGGTGGAAGTGCGGGGCTCCAATGGCGCTTTCTACAAGGCATTTGTAAAA
GATGTCCATGAAGATTCTATAACAGTTGCTTTTGAAAACAACTGGCAACCAGAGAGACAGATTCCATTCC
ATGATGTGAGATTCCCACCACCTGTAGGTTATAATAAAGATATAAACGAAAGTGATGAAGTTGAGGTTTA
TTCCAGAGCAAATGAAAAAGAGCCTTGCTGTTGGTGGTTAGCTAAAGTGAGGATGATAAAGGGTGAGTTT
TATGTGATAGAATATGCAGCATGTGATGCTACGTATAATGAAATTGTCACAATTGAGCGTCTACGATCTG
TTAATCCCAACAAACCTGCTACAAAAGATACTTTCCATAAGATCAAGCTGGAGGTGCCAGAAGATTTACG
ACAAATGTGTGCCAAAGAATCAGCACATAAGGATTTTAAAAAGGCAGTTGGTGCCTTCTCTGTAACTTAT
GATCCAGAAAATTATCAGCTGGTAATTTTGTCCATCAATGAAGTCACCTCAAAGCGAGCCCACATGTTGA
TTGACATGCACTTTCGAAGTCTGCGCACCAAGTTGTCTCTTATACTGAGAAATGAAGAAGCCAGTAAACA
ACTGGAGAGTTCAAGGCAGCTTGCCTCAAGATTTCATGAACAGTTTATCGTACGAGAAGATCTGATGGGT
TTAGCTATTGGTACTCATGGTGCTAATATTCAGCAAGCTAGAAAAGTGCCTGGCGTCACTGCTATTGATT
TAGATGAGGATACCTGCACATTTCATATTTATGGAGAGGATCAAGATGCAGTGAAAAAGGCTAGAAGCTT
TCTGGAATTTGCTGAAGATGTCATACAGGTTCCACGAAACTTAGTAGGCAAAGTAATAGGAAAAAATGGA
AAGCTGATTCAAGAGATCGTGGACAAGTCAGGAGTTGTGAGGGTGAGGATTGAGGCTGAAAATGAGAAAA
GTGTCCCACAAGAAGAGGAAATTATGCCACCAAGTTCCCTACCTTCCAATAATTCAAGGGTTGGACCTAA
CTCCTCTGAAGAAAAGAAACATTTAGATACAAAGGAAAACACCCATTTTTCTCAACCTAACAGTACAAAA
GTCCAGAGGGTGTTAGTGGTTTCATCAATTGTAGCAGGGGGACCCCAGAAACCTGAACCCAAGGCTTGGC
AGGGTATGGTACCATTTGTTTTTGTGGGAACAAAAGACAGCATCGCTAATGCCACTGTTCTTTTGGATTA
TCACCTGAACTATTTAAAGGAAGTAGACCAGTTGCGTTTGGAGAGATTACAAATTGATGAGCAGTTGCGA
CAAATTGGAGCTAGTTCTAGACCACCACCAAATCGTACAGATAAGGAAAAAGGCTATGTGACTGATGATG
GTCAAGGAATGGGTCGAGGTAGTAGACCTTACAGAAATAGGGGGCACGGCAGACGCGGTCCTGGATATAC
TTCAGGAACTAATTCTGAAGCATCAAATGCTTCTGAAACAGAATCTGACCACAGAGACGAACTCAGTGAT
TGGTCATTAGCTCCAACAGAGGAAGAGAGGGAGAGCTTCCTGCGCAGAGGAGACGGACGGCGGCGTGGAG
GAGGAGGAAGAGGACAAGGAGGAAGAGGAAGAGGAGGAGGCTTCAAAGGAAACGACGATCATTCCCGAAC
AGATAATCGTCCACGTAATCCAAGAGAGGCTAAAGGAAGAACAGCTGATGGATCCCTGCAGAGTGCCTCC
AGTGAAGGGAGCCGGCTGCGCACGGGTAAAGATCGTAACCAGAAGAAGGAAAAGCCAGACAGCGTAGATG
GGCTGCAACCGCTGGTGAATGGAGTACCCTAA
